>Addgene plasmid #205317 | pX601-AAV-CMV-NLS-ISYmu1-NLS-3xHA-bGHpA;U6-BsaI-reRNA | addgene full sequence | sequence record 411122 | Addgene NGS Result
TGTCCTGCAGGCAGCTGCGCGCTCGCTCGCTCACTGAGGCCGCCCGGGCGTCGGGCGACCTTTGGTCGCC
CGGCCTCAGTGAGCGAGCGAGCGCGCAGAGAGGGAGTGGCCAACTCCATCACTAGGGGTTCCTGCGGCCT
CTAGACTCGAGGCGTTGACATTGATTATTGACTAGTTATTAATAGTAATCAATTACGGGGTCATTAGTTC
ATAGCCCATATATGGAGTTCCGCGTTACATAACTTACGGTAAATGGCCCGCCTGGCTGACCGCCCAACGA
CCCCCGCCCATTGACGTCAATAATGACGTATGTTCCCATAGTAACGCCAATAGGGACTTTCCATTGACGT
CAATGGGTGGAGTATTTACGGTAAACTGCCCACTTGGCAGTACATCAAGTGTATCATATGCCAAGTACGC
CCCCTATTGACGTCAATGACGGTAAATGGCCCGCCTGGCATTATGCCCAGTACATGACCTTATGGGACTT
TCCTACTTGGCAGTACATCTACGTATTAGTCATCGCTATTACCATGGTGATGCGGTTTTGGCAGTACATC
AATGGGCGTGGATAGCGGTTTGACTCACGGGGATTTCCAAGTCTCCACCCCATTGACGTCAATGGGAGTT
TGTTTTGGCACCAAAATCAACGGGACTTTCCAAAATGTCGTAACAACTCCGCCCCATTGACGCAAATGGG
CGGTAGGCGTGTACGGTGGGAGGTCTATATAAGCAGAGCTCTCTGGCTAACTACCGGTGCCACCATGGCC
CCAAAGAAGAAGCGGAAGGTCGGTATCCACGGAGTCCCAGCAGCCATGCTGCAGCACAAGGCCTACGAGT
ACAGAATCTACCCCGACAAGAAGCAGGAGACCCTGATCGCCAAGACCATCGGCAGCTCCAGGTACGTGTA
CAACCACTTCCTGGAGCTGTGGAACAAAGAGTACGAGGAGACCGGAAAGGGGCTGACCTACTACGCCTGC
AGCAAACTGCTGACCAAGCTGAAAAGGGACCCCGAGACAGTGTGGCTGTGCGAAGTGGACAAGTTTAGCC
TGCAGAACTCCCTGAGAAACCTGAGCGACGCCTTCAGCAGGTTCTTCAAGGGCCAGAACGAGCACCCCCA
GTTCAAGAGCAAAAAGAGCCCCCGGCAGAGCTACACCACCCAGTATACCAACAACAACATCGCCGTGAGC
GGAAACTGTCTGAAGCTGCCCAAGCTGGGACTGGTGAAATTCGCCGACAGCAGAGAGATGAAGGGAAGAA
TCCTGAACGCCACAGTGAGAAGAAAGAGCAGCGGAAAGTTCTTCGTGAGCATCCTGTGCGAGGAGGAGAT
CTGCGAGCTGCCTAAGACCGATAGCAGCGTGGGAATCGACCTGGGAATCATTGACTTCGCCGTGATGAGC
GACGGATCAAGACACGACAACAACCACTTCACCCGGCAGATGGAGGAGAGGCTGAGAAGAGAACAGAGAA
AACTGGCCAGAAGAGCCCTGGCCGCCGAAAAACGGGGAATCAGTCTGAGCGAGGCCAGAAACTACCAGAA
ACAGAGAAGAAAGGTGGCCAGACTGTACGAGAAGGTGGCCAACCAGAGAAAAGAATACCTGAATAAACTG
AGCACAGAGATCGTGAAAAACCACGACATCATCTGCATCGAGGACCTGAACGTGAAGGGAATGATGAGAA
ACCACAAACTGGCTAAGAGCATCAGCGACGTGAGCTGGACCAGCCTGGTGTCTAAGCTGCAGTACAAAGC
CAGCTGGTACGGGAAGGAGGTGATCAGAATCAGCAGATGGTTCCCCAGCAGCCAGATCTGTAGCGAGTGC
GGACACAAGGACAGAAAAAAGCCCCTGCACGTGAGAGAGTGGACCTGCCCCGTGTGCCACGCCCACCACG
ACAGAGACGTGAACGCCGCCAGAAACATCCTGGCCGAGGGCCTGAGAATCAGAGCCCTGACCCCCGGCAG
CAAAAGGCCGGCGGCCACGAAAAAGGCCGGCCAGGCAAAAAAGAAAAAGGGATCCTACCCATACGATGTT
CCAGATTACGCTTACCCATACGATGTTCCAGATTACGCTTACCCATACGATGTTCCAGATTACGCTTAAG
AATTCCTAGAGCTCGCTGATCAGCCTCGACTGTGCCTTCTAGTTGCCAGCCATCTGTTGTTTGCCCCTCC
CCCGTGCCTTCCTTGACCCTGGAAGGTGCCACTCCCACTGTCCTTTCCTAATAAAATGAGGAAATTGCAT
CGCATTGTCTGAGTAGGTGTCATTCTATTCTGGGGGGTGGGGTGGGGCAGGACAGCAAGGGGGAGGATTG
GGAAGAGAATAGCAGGCATGCTGGGGAGGTACCAAAAAATTGTCTTCGTCCCAGGAAGACATTTGAAACT
CTCATGACTAAAGTCACGAGATTCTTGGGAACAGAGCATACTTACCGGCTTATTTCTTTGCCGGCAGAGG
TTTCTCTTGTTTACCAAGCTACCCCCGCAATTCCTGCGGTTCGGTGTTTCGTCCTTTCCACAAGATATAT
AAAGCCAAGAAATCGAAATACTTTCAAGTTACGGTAAGCATATGATAGTCCATTTTAAAACATAATTTTA
AAACTGCAAACTACCCAAGAAATTATTACTTTCTACGTCACGTATTTTGTACTAATATCTTTGTGTTTAC
AGTCAAATTAATTCCAATTATCTCTCTAACAGCCTTGTATCGTATATGCAAATATGAAGGAATCATGGGA
AATAGGCCCTCGCGGCCGCAGGAACCCCTAGTGATGGAGTTGGCCACTCCCTCTCTGCGCGCTCGCTCGC
TCACTGAGGCCGGGCGACCAAAGGTCGCCCGACGCCCGGGCTTTGCCCGGGCGGCCTCAGTGAGCGAGCG
AGCGCGCAGCTGCCTGCAGGGGCGCCTGATGCGGTATTTTCTCCTTACGCATCTGTGCGGTATTTCACAC
CGCATA
[95 nt withheld, positions 2947-3041]
T
[46 nt withheld, positions 3043-3088]
C
[141 nt withheld, positions 3090-3230]
CCTTTGACGTTGGAGTCCACGTTCTTT
[37 nt withheld, positions 3258-3294]
ACTCTATCTCGGGCTATTCTTTTGATTTATAAGGGATTTTGCCGATTTCGGTCTATTGGTTAAAAAATGA
GCTGATTTAACAAAAATTTAACGCGAATTTTAACAAAATATTAACGTTTACAATTTTATGGTGCACTCTC
AGTACAATCTGCTCTGATGCCGCATAGTTAAGCCAGCCCCGACACCCGCCAACACCCGCTGACGCGCCCT
GACGGGCTTGTCTGCTCCCGGCATCCGCTTACAGACAAGCTGTGACCGTCTCCGGGAGCTGCATGTGTCA
GAGGTTTTCACCGTCATCACCGAAACGCGCGAGACGAAAGGGCCTCGTGATACGCCTATTTTTATAGGTT
AATGTCATGATAATAATGGTTTCTTAGACGTCAGGTGGCACTTTTCGGGGAAATGTGCGCGGAACCCCTA
TTTGTTTATTTTTCTAAATACATTCAAATATGTATCCGCTCATGAGACAATAACCCTGATAAATGCTTCA
ATAATATTGAAAAAGGAAGAGTATGAGTATTCAACATTTCCGTGTCGCCCTTATTCCCTTTTTTGCGGCA
TTTTGCCTTCCTGTTTTTGCTCACCCAGAAACGCTGGTGAAAGTAAAAGATGCTGAAGATCAGTTGGGTG
CACGAGTGGGTTACATCGAACTGGATCTCAACAGCGGTAAGATCCTTGAGAGTTTTCGCCCCGAAGAACG
TTTTCCAATGATGAGCACTTTTAAAGTTCTGCTATGTGGCGCGGTATTATCCCGTATTGACGCCGGGCAA
GAGCAACTCGGTCGCCGCATACACTATTCTCAGAATGACTTGGTTGAGTACTCACCAGTCACAGAAAAGC
ATCTTACGGATGGCATGACAGTAAGAGAATTATGCAGTGCTGCCATAACCATGAGTGATAACACTGCGGC
CAACTTACTTCTGACAACGATCGGAGGACCGAAGGAGCTAACCGCTTTTTTGCACAACATGGGGGATCAT
GTAACTCGCCTTGATCGTTGGGAACCGGAGCTGAATGAAGCCATACCAAACGACGAGCGTGACACCACGA
TGCCTGTAGCAATGGCAACAACGTTGCGCAAACTATTAACTGGCGAACTACTTACTCTAGCTTCCCGGCA
ACAATTAATAGACTGGATGGAGGCGGATAAAGTTGCAGGACCACTTCTGCGCTCGGCCCTTCCGGCTGGC
TGGTTTATTGCTGATAAATCTGGAGCCGGTGAGCGTGGAAGCCGCGGTATCATTGCAGCACTGGGGCCAG
ATGGTAAGCCCTCCCGTATCGTAGTTATCTACACGACGGGGAGTCAGGCAACTATGGATGAACGAAATAG
ACAGATCGCTGAGATAGGTGCCTCACTGATTAAGCATTGGTAACTGTCAGACCAAGTTTACTCATATATA
CTTTAGATTGATTTAAAACTTCATTTTTAATTTAAAAGGATCTAGGTGAAGATCCTTTTTGATAATCTCA
TGACCAAAATCCCTTAACGTGAGTTTTCGTTCCACTGAGCGTCAGACCCCGTAGAAAAGATCAAAGGATC
TTCTTGAGATCCTTTTTTTCTGCGCGTAATCTGCTGCTTGCAAACAAAAAAACCACCGCTACCAGCGGTG
GTTTGTTTGCCGGATCAAGAGCTACCAACTCTTTTTCCGAAGGTAACTGGCTTCAGCAGAGCGCAGATAC
CAAATACTGTTCTTCTAGTGTAGCCGTAGTTAGGCCACCACTTCAAGAACTCTGTAGCACCGCCTACATA
CCTCGCTCTGCTAATCCTGTTACCAGTGGCTGCTGCCAGTGGCGATAAGTCGTGTCTTACCGGGTTGGAC
TCAAGACGATAGTTACCGGATAAGGCGCAGCGGTCGGGCTGAACGGGGGGTTCGTGCACACAGCCCAGCT
TGGAGCGAACGACCTACACCGAACTGAGATACCTACAGCGTGAGCTATGAGAAAGCGCCACGCTTCCCGA
AGGGAGAAAGGCGGACAGGTATCCGGTAAGCGGCAGGGTCGGAACAGGAGAGCGCACGAGGGAGCTTCCA
GGGGGAAACGCCTGGTATCTTTATAGTCCTGTCGGGTTTCGCCACCTCTGACTTGAGCGTCGATTTTTGT
GATGCTCGTCAGGGGGGCGGAGCCTATGGAAAAACGCCAGCAACGCGGCCTTTTTACGGTTCCTGGCCTT
TTGCTGGCCTTTTGCTCACA
Features (pLannotate 1.2.2; 18 found; start..end, strand, type, name):
     15..42      +  repeat_region  AAV2 ITR (fragment): inverted terminal repeat of adeno-associated virus serotype 2 inverted
     71..98      +  repeat_region  AAV2 ITR (fragment): inverted terminal repeat of adeno-associated virus serotype 2 inverted
    157..536     +  enhancer       CMV enhancer: human cytomegalovirus immediate early enhancer
    537..740     +  promoter       CMV promoter: human cytomegalovirus (CMV) immediate early promoter
   1962..2009    +  CDS            nucleoplasmin NLS: bipartite nuclear localization signal from nucleoplasmin
   2016..2032    +  CDS            3xHA (fragment): three tandem HA epitope tags
   2043..2059    +  CDS            3xHA (fragment): three tandem HA epitope tags
   2070..2098    +  CDS            3xHA (fragment): three tandem HA epitope tags
   2130..2241    +  polyA_signal   bGH poly(A) signal: bovine growth hormone polyadenylation signal
   2501..2741    -  promoter       U6 promoter: RNA polymerase III promoter for human U6 snRNA
   2750..2890    +  repeat_region  AAV2 ITR: inverted terminal repeat of adeno-associated virus serotype 2 inverted
   2895..2946    -  misc_feature   bom (fragment): basis of mobility region from pBR322
   2965..3420    +  rep_origin     f1 ori (sequence partly withheld): f1 bacteriophage origin of replication; arrow indicates direction of (+) strand synthesis
   3421..3470    -  misc_feature   bom (fragment): basis of mobility region from pBR322
   3572..3607    -  CDS            rop (fragment): Rop protein, which maintains plasmids at low copy number; rop
   3702..3806    +  promoter       AmpR promoter: bla
   3807..4667    +  CDS            AmpR: β-lactamase; bla; confers resistance to ampicillin, carbenicillin, and related antibiotics
   4838..5426    +  rep_origin     ori: high-copy-number ColE1/pMB1/pBR322/pUC origin of replication
