[The description below was written by a language model from this plasmid's Addgene catalogue record and pLannotate feature annotations shown in this document.]
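Description:
pX601-AAV-CMV-NLS-ISYmu1-NLS-3xHA-bGHpA;U6-BsaI-reRNA is an all-in-one AAV transfer plasmid (pAAV backbone, about 5.5 kb) for mammalian expression of the miniature RNA-guided nuclease ISYmu1 TnpB together with its guide RNA, the reRNA. It is propagated in E. coli as a high-copy plasmid through a ColE1/pUC-type origin and selected with ampicillin via the bla gene. An f1 phage origin is also present in the backbone. The payload lies between AAV2 inverted terminal repeats, which allow the intervening DNA to be replicated and packaged into recombinant AAV particles when rep, cap and helper functions are supplied in trans. One ITR is annotated in full, while the other is detected only as short fragments, which is common for these repeat-rich, hard-to-sequence elements.

Two expression units sit within the ITRs. The CMV immediate-early enhancer and promoter drive a humanized (codon-optimized) ISYmu1 TnpB coding sequence. The automated annotation does not label this sequence, but it presumably occupies the unannotated stretch between the promoter and the C-terminal elements. According to the construct name the nuclease is flanked by nuclear localization signals. The feature table confirms a bipartite nucleoplasmin NLS at the C-terminal end, followed by a 3xHA epitope tag for detection and a bovine growth hormone polyadenylation signal. In the opposite orientation, a human U6 RNA polymerase III promoter drives the reRNA cassette, and the name indicates that it carries BsaI sites, presumably for inserting a user-chosen targeting sequence. Because TnpB is so compact, nuclease and guide fit comfortably within AAV packaging limits, making the vector suited to genome editing in mammalian cells by transfection or AAV delivery.
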