Addgene plasmid #205317: pX601-AAV-CMV-NLS-ISYmu1-NLS-3xHA-bGHpA;U6-BsaI-reRNA
Purpose: All-in-one AAV vector expressing ISYmu1 TnpB and its reRNA
Depositing lab: Haoyi Wang. Depositing organization: Institute of Zoology, Chinese Academy of Sciences. Publication: Evolutionary mining and functional characterization of TnpB nucleases identify efficient miniature genome editors. Xiang G, Li Y, Sun J, Huo Y, Cao S, Cao Y, Guo Y, Yang L, Cai Y, Zhang YE, Wang H. Nat Biotechnol. 2023 Jun 29. doi: 10.1038/s41587-023-01857-x. PubMed 37386294.
Backbone
  Vector backbone: pAAV
  Vector type: Mammalian Expression, AAV
Growth in bacteria
  Bacterial resistance: Ampicillin, 100 μg/mL
  Growth temperature: 37°C
  Growth strain: NEB Stable
  Copy number: High Copy
Gene/Insert
  Gene/Insert name: humanized ISYmu1 TnpB
  Species: Other
  Tag / fusion protein: 3 x HA (C terminal on insert)
  Cloning method: Unknown
Terms and licenses: Academic/Nonprofit Terms; Industry Terms: Not Available to Industry
How to cite: pX601-AAV-CMV-NLS-ISYmu1-NLS-3xHA-bGHpA;U6-BsaI-reRNA was a gift from Haoyi Wang (Addgene plasmid # 205317 ; http://n2t.net/addgene:205317 ; RRID:Addgene_205317)
